>Addgene plasmid #174369 | pJEC581 | addgene full sequence | sequence record 345702 | Addgene NGS Result
CTAATACACCATAAGCATTTTCCCTACTGATGTTCATCATCTGAGCGTATTGGTTATAAGTGAACGATAC
CGTCCGTTCTTTCCTTGTAGGGTTTTCAATCGTGGGGTTGAGTAGTGCCACACAGCATAAAATTAGCTTG
GTTTCATGCTCCGTTAAGTCATAGCGACTAATCGCTAGTTCATTTGCTTTGAAAACAACTAATTCAGACA
TACATCTCAATTGGTCTAGGTGATTTTAATCACTATACCAATTGAGATGGGCTAGTCAATGATAATTACT
AGTCCTTTTCCCGGGTGATCTGGGTATCTGTAAATTCTGCTAGACCTTTGCTGGAAAACTTGTAAATTCT
GCTAGACCCTCTGTAAATTCCGCTAGACCTTTGTGTGTTTTTTTTGTTTATATTCAAGTGGTTATAATTT
ATAGAATAAAGAAAGAATAAAAAAAGATAAAAAGAATAGATCCCAGCCCTGTGTATAACTCACTACTTTA
GTCAGTTCCGCAGTATTACAAAAGGATGTCGCAAACGCTGTTTGCTCCTCTACAAAACAGACCTTAAAAC
CCTAAAGGCTTAAGTAGCACCCTCGCAAGCTCGGGCAAATCGCTGAATATTCCTTTTGTCTCCGACCATC
AGGCACCTGAGTCGCTGTCTTTTTCGTGACATTCAGTTCGCTGCGCTCACGGCTCTGGCAGTGAATGGGG
GTAAATGGCACTACAGGCGCCTTTTATGGATTCATGCAAGGAAACTACCCATAATACAAGAAAAGCCCGT
CACGGGCTTCTCAGGGCGTTTTATGGCGGGTCTGCTATGTGGTGCTATCTGACTTTTTGCTGTTCAGCAG
TTCCTGCCCTCTGATTTTCCAGTCTGACCACTTCGGATTATCCCGTGACAGGTCATTCAGACTGGCTAAT
GCACCCAGTAAGGCAGCGGTATCATCAACAGGCTTACCCGTCTTACTGTGTGTTACAACCAATTAACCAA
TTCTGATTAGAAAAACTCATCGAGCATCAAATGAAACTGCAATTTATTCATATCAGGATTATCAATACCA
TATTTTTGAAAAAGCCGTTTCTGTAATGAAGGAGAAAACTCACCGAGGCAGTTCCATAGGATGGCAAGAT
CCTGGTATCGGTCTGCGATTCCGACTCGTCCAACATCAATACAACCTATTAATTTCCCCTCGTCAAAAAT
AAGGTTATCAAGTGAGAAATCACCATGAGTGACGACTGAATCCGGTGAGAATGGCAAAAGCTTATGCATT
TCTTTCCAGACTTGTTCAACAGGCCAGCCATTACGCTCGTCATCAAAATCACTCGCATCAACCAAACCGT
TATTCATTCGTGATTGCGCCTGAGCGAGGCGAAATACGCGATCGCTGTTAAAAGGACAATTACAAACAGG
AATCGAATGCAACCGGCGCAGGAACACTGCCAGCGCATCAACAATATTTTCACCTGAATCAGGATATTCT
TCTAATACCTGGAATGCTGTTTTCCCGGGGATCGCAGTGGTGAGTAACCATGCATCATCAGGAGTACGGA
TAAAATGCTTGATGGTCGGAAGAGGCATAAATTCCGTCAGCCAGTTTAGTCTGACCATCTCATCTGTAAC
ATCATTGGCAACGCTACCTTTGCCATGTTTCAGAAACAACTCTGGCGCATCGGGCTTCCCATACAATCGA
TAGATTGTCGCACCTGATTGCCCGACATTATCGCGAGCCCATTTATACCCATATAAATCAGCATCCATGT
TGGAATTTAATCGCGGCCTGGAGCAAGACGTTTCCCGTTGAATATGGCTCATAACACCCCTTGTATTACT
GTTTATGTAAGCAGACAGTTTTATTGTTCATGATGATATATTTTTATCTTGTGCAATGTAACATCAGAGA
TTTTGAGACACAACGTGGCTTTGTTGAATAAATCGAACTTTTGCTGAGTTGAAGGATCAGCACATTTCCC
CGAAAAGTGCCACCTGTGGCAATTCCGACGTCGCCTACGGTATCCACCGGAGACCTATGGCAGCCTCCGG
CCGCCATAGGACACCTTTGGTTGCCAAGGGTGACCTATGGTGACCATGGGCCACCACGGGCGACCTCAGG
TATCCTGCGGTGTCCTGCGGTTACCAAAGGCGTCCTTTGGGTTCCACCGGATACCTCCGGACTTGACAGC
TAGCTCAGTCCTAGGGATTGTGCTAGCGAATTCATTAAAGAGGAGAAAGGTACCATGGCGAGTAGCGAAG
ACGTTATCAAAGAGTTCATGCGTTTCAAAGTTCGTATGGAAGGTTCCGTTAACGGTCACGAGTTCGAAAT
CGAAGGTGAAGGTGAAGGTCGTCCGTACGAAGGTACCCAGACCGCTAAACTGAAAGTTACCAAAGGTGGT
CCGCTGCCGTTCGCTTGGGACATCCTGTCCCCGCAGTTCCAGTACGGTTCCAAAGCTTACGTTAAACACC
CGGCTGACATCCCGGACTACCTGAAACTGTCCTTCCCGGAAGGTTTCAAATGGGAACGTGTTATGAACTT
CGAAGACGGTGGTGTTGTTACCGTTACCCAGGACTCCTCCCTGCAAGACGGTGAGTTCATCTACAAAGTT
AAACTGCGTGGTACCAACTTCCCGTCCGACGGTCCGGTTATGCAGAAAAAAACCATGGGTTGGGAAGCTT
CCACCGAACGTATGTACCCGGAAGACGGTGCTCTGAAAGGTGAAATCAAAATGCGTCTGAAACTGAAAGA
CGGTGGTCACTACGACGCTGAAGTTAAAACCACCTACATGGCTAAAAAACCGGTTCAGCTGCCGGGTGCT
TACAAAACCGACATCAAACTGGACATCACCTCCCACAACGAAGACTACACCATCGTTGAACAGTACGAAC
GTGCTGAAGGTCGTCACTCCACCGGTGCTTAAGGATCCAAACTCGAGTAAGGATCTCCAGGCATCAAATA
AAACGAAAGGCTCAGTCGAAAGACTGGGCCTTTCGTTTTATCTGTTGTTTGTCGGTGAACGCTCTCTACT
AGAGTCACACTGGCTCACCTTCGGGTGGGCCTTTCTGCGTTTATACCTAGGGTACGGGTTTTGCTGCCCG
CAAACGGGCTGTTCTGGTGTTGCTAGTTTGTTATCAGAATCGCAGATCCGGCTTCAGCCGGTTTGCCGGC
TGAAAGCGCTATTTCTTCCAGAATTGCCATGATTTTTTCCCCACGGGAGGCGTCACTGGCTCCCGTGTTG
TCGGCAGCTTTGATTCGATAAGCAGCATCGCCTGTTTCAGGCTGTCTATGTGTGACTGTTGAGCTGTAAC
AAGTTGTCTCAGGTGTTCAATTTCATGTTCTAGTTGCTTTGTTTTACTGGTTTCACCTGTTCTATTAGGT
GTTACATGCTGTTCATCTGTTACATTGTCGATCTGTTCATGGTGAACAGCTTTGAATGCACCAAAAACTC
GTAAAAGCTCTGATGTATCTATCTTTTTTACACCGTTTTCATCTGTGCATATGGACAGTTTTCCCTTTGA
TATGTAACGGTGAACAGTTGTTCTACTTTTGTTTGTTAGTCTTGATGCTTCACTGATAGATACAAGAGCC
ATAAGAACCTCAGATCCTTCCGTATTTAGCCAGTATGTTCTCTAGTGTGGTTCGTTGTTTTTGCGTGAGC
CATGAGAACGAACCATTGAGATCATACTTACTTTGCATGTCACTCAAAAATTTTGCCTCAAAACTGGTGA
GCTGAATTTTTGCAGTTAAAGCATCGTGTAGTGTTTTTCTTAGTCCGTTATGTAGGTAGGAATCTGATGT
AATGGTTGTTGGTATTTTGTCACCATTCATTTTTATCTGGTTGTTCTCAAGTTCGGTTACGAGATCCATT
TGTCTATCTAGTTCAACTTGGAAAATCAACGTATCAGTCGGGCGGCCTCGCTTATCAACCACCAATTTCA
TATTGCTGTAAGTGTTTAAATCTTTACTTATTGGTTTCAAAACCCATTGGTTAAGCCTTTTAAACTCATG
GTAGTTATTTTCAAGCATTAACATGAACTTAAATTCATCAAGGCTAATCTCTATATTTGCCTTGTGAGTT
TTCTTTTGTGTTAGTTCTTTTAATAACCACTCATAAATCCTCATAGAGTATTTGTTTTCAAAAGACTTAA
CATGTTCCAGATTATATTTTATGAATTTTTTTAACTGGAAAAGATAAGGCAATATCTCTTCACTAAAAAC
TAATTCTAATTTTTCGCTTGAGAACTTGGCATAGTTTGTCCACTGGAAAATCTCAAAGCCTTTAACCAAA
GGATTCCTGATTTCCACAGTTCTCGTCATCAGCTCTCTGGTTGCTTTAG
Features (pLannotate 1.2.2; 7 found; start..end, strand, type, name):
    259..481     -  rep_origin     pSC101 ori: low-copy replication origin that requires the Rep101 protein
    987..1802    -  CDS            KanR: aminoglycoside phosphotransferase; aph(3')-Ia; confers resistance to kanamycin in bacteria or G418 (Geneticin®) in eukaryotes
   2163..2185    +  promoter       J23119(SpeI) promoter (fragment): bacterial promoter (Registry of Standard Biological Parts BBa J23119) modified to end with an SpeI site
   2225..2902    +  CDS            mRFP1: monomeric derivative of DsRed (Campbell et al., 2002)
   2935..3006    +  terminator     rrnB T1 terminator: transcription terminator T1 from the E. coli rrnB gene
   3022..3049    +  terminator     T7Te terminator: phage T7 early transcription terminator
   3580..211     -  CDS            Rep101 (across the origin): RepA protein needed for replication with the pSC101 origin; rep101
