[The description below was written by a language model from this plasmid's Addgene catalogue record and pLannotate feature annotations shown in this document.]
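Description:
pJEC581 is a low-copy bacterial reporter plasmid of about 4.3 kb, built for synthetic biology work on CRISPR activation (CRISPRa) in bacteria. It replicates from the pSC101 origin, which depends on the plasmid-encoded Rep101 (RepA) initiator protein; both elements are annotated on the backbone. Selection is by kanamycin through an aph(3')-Ia aminoglycoside phosphotransferase gene. The catalogue lists it as propagated in a standard E. coli cloning strain.

The payload is a synthetic cassette of roughly 0.9 kb, assembled by Gibson cloning, in which mRFP1, a monomeric DsRed derivative, is driven by the J23117 promoter, a weak constitutive member of the Anderson promoter family. The automated annotation labels the short promoter region as a fragment of J23119. This probably reflects the close sequence similarity among promoters of that family rather than a real discrepancy, and the catalogue entry should be taken as the promoter's stated identity. Upstream of the promoter sits a PAM-rich sequence that provides guide RNA target sites at 10 bp intervals; this region is not annotated in the feature table. The rrnB T1 and T7Te terminators follow the reporter in tandem, ending transcription and insulating the cassette from the backbone.

Because the basal promoter is weak, recruiting a dCas-based transcriptional activator to an upstream site produces a measurable rise in red fluorescence. The evenly spaced target sites let users test how activation depends on the distance and helical phase of the bound complex relative to the promoter. According to the record, part of the plasmid derives from an earlier CRISPRa reporter construct from another laboratory.
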