Addgene plasmid #174369: pJEC581
Purpose: RFP reporter used to evaluate CRISPRa in bacteria, contains gRNA target sites every 10 bp upstream of the promoter.
Depositing lab: James Chappell. Depositing organization: Rice University. Publication: Rational engineering of a modular bacterial CRISPR-Cas activation platform with expanded target range. Villegas Kcam MC, Tsong AJ, Chappell J. Nucleic Acids Res. 2021 May 7;49(8):4793-4802. doi: 10.1093/nar/gkab211. PubMed 33823546.
Backbone
  Vector backbone: SC101
  Backbone size w/o insert (bp): 3396
  Total vector size (bp): 4319
  Vector type: Bacterial Expression, Synthetic Biology
Growth in bacteria
  Bacterial resistance: Kanamycin, 50 μg/mL
  Growth temperature: 37°C
  Growth strain: DH5alpha
  Copy number: Low Copy
Gene/Insert
  Gene/Insert name: RFP with PAM rich sequence upstream promoter (alt name: Red Fluorescent Protein)
  Species: Synthetic
  Insert size (bp): 926
  Promoter: J23117
  Cloning method: Gibson Cloning
  Sequencing primers: 5′ acatcccggactacctgaa; 3′ ctttcagtttagcggtctgg
Resource information
  A portion of this plasmid was derived from a plasmid made by: Jesse Zalatan lab. pJF076Sa plasmid Addgene #113322
Terms and licenses: Academic/Nonprofit Terms; Industry Terms: Not Available to Industry
How to cite: pJEC581 was a gift from James Chappell (Addgene plasmid # 174369 ; http://n2t.net/addgene:174369 ; RRID:Addgene_174369)
